Addgene plasmid #125712: pAAV-CaMKIIa(0.4)-eOPN3-mScarlet-WPRE
Purpose: Expresses an optimized mosquito OPN3 rhodopsin in-frame with mScarlet
Depositing lab: Ofer Yizhar. Publication: Efficient optogenetic silencing of neurotransmitter release with a mosquito rhodopsin. Mahn M, Saraf-Sinik I, Patil P, Pulin M, Bitton E, Karalis N, Bruentgens F, Palgi S, Gat A, Dine J, Wietek J, Davidi I, Levy R, Litvin A, Zhou F, Sauter K, Soba P, Schmitz D, Luthi A, Rost BR, Wiegert JS, Yizhar O. Neuron. 2021 May 10. pii: S0896-6273(21)00161-6. doi: 10.1016/j.neuron.2021.03.013. PubMed 33979634.
Backbone
  Vector backbone: pAAV
  Backbone size w/o insert (bp): 3788
  Total vector size (bp): 5609
  Vector type: Mammalian Expression, AAV
Growth in bacteria
  Bacterial resistance: Ampicillin, 100 μg/mL
  Growth temperature: 30°C
  Growth strain: NEB Stable
  Copy number: High Copy
Gene/Insert
  Gene/Insert name: eOPN3 (alt name: Mosquito OPN3, optimized for mammalian neuron expression)
  gRNA/shRNA sequence: -
  Species: Anopheles stephensi (Asian malaria mosquito)
  Mutation: deleted amino acids 331-429
  GenBank ID: AB753162.1
  Promoter: short version of αCamKinase II promoter (0.4kb)
  Tag / fusion protein: mScarlet (C terminal on insert); Rho1D4 (C terminal on insert)
  Cloning method: Restriction Enzyme; 5′ cloning site BamHI (not destroyed); 3′ cloning site EcoRI (not destroyed)
  Sequencing primers: 5′ CKIIa_Fw (GATGCTGACGAAGGCTCGC); 3′ WPRE_Rev (CACACAGCGTAAAAGGAGCAAC)
Terms and licenses: Academic/Nonprofit Terms; Industry Terms: Not Available to Industry
Depositor comments: Please visit https://www.biorxiv.org/content/10.1101/2021.02.18.431673v1 for the bioRxiv preprint.
How to cite: pAAV-CaMKIIa(0.4)-eOPN3-mScarlet-WPRE was a gift from Ofer Yizhar (Addgene plasmid # 125712 ; http://n2t.net/addgene:125712 ; RRID:Addgene_125712) For viral preps, please replace (Addgene plasmid # 125712) in the above sentence with: (Addgene viral prep # 125712-AAV1), (Addgene viral prep # 125712-AAV5), or (Addgene viral prep # 125712-AAVrg)
