[The description below was written by a language model from this plasmid's Addgene catalogue record, the feature table of its GenBank file and pLannotate feature annotations shown in this document.]
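Description:
pAAV-CaMKIIa(0.4)-eOPN3-mScarlet-WPRE is an AAV transfer plasmid of about 5.6 kb for mammalian neuronal expression of an optogenetic tool. It is maintained in bacteria through a high-copy ColE1/pUC-type origin and selected with ampicillin via the beta-lactamase gene; an f1 phage origin is also present in the backbone. The expression cassette lies between two AAV2 inverted terminal repeats, which allow the intervening DNA to be replicated and packaged into recombinant AAV particles when rep/cap and helper functions are provided in trans. In the repository's sequencing-derived annotation (5,598 nt versus the depositor's 5,609 bp) the left ITR is detected only as fragments. Such differences are common for these repeat structures, but the record does not explain this one.

Transcription is driven by a short (about 0.4 kb) version of the alpha-CaMKII promoter, annotated as specific for excitatory neurons in neocortex. The payload, eOPN3, is the OPN3 rhodopsin from the mosquito Anopheles stephensi, optimized for expression in mammalian neurons and truncated by deletion of amino acids 331–429. The opsin coding region is followed in frame by a short bovine-rhodopsin-derived epitope (catalogued as Rho1D4), a linker, the Kir2.1 membrane trafficking signal, the red fluorescent protein mScarlet, and the Kir2.1 ER export signal. These trafficking motifs improve surface delivery of the fusion, and mScarlet marks expressing cells. A WPRE element enhances transcript stability and expression, and a compact synthetic polyadenylation signal terminates the message. According to the associated publication, the construct is used for light-driven silencing of neurotransmitter release.
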