LOCUS       Exported 5609 bp ds-DNA circular SYN 24-APR-2018
DEFINITION  synthetic circular DNA
ACCESSION   .
VERSION     .
KEYWORDS    .
SOURCE      synthetic DNA construct
  ORGANISM  recombinant plasmid
REFERENCE   1 (bases 1 to 5609)
  AUTHORS   Tivan27
  TITLE     Direct Submission
  JOURNAL   Exported Apr 5, 2019 from SnapGene Viewer 4.1.6
            http://www.snapgene.com
FEATURES             Location/Qualifiers
     source          1..5609
                     /organism="recombinant plasmid"
                     /mol_type="other DNA"
     repeat_region   1..141
                     /label=AAV2 ITR
                     /note="inverted terminal repeat of adeno-associated virus
                     serotype 2"
     primer_bind     65..82
                     /label=OS22
     primer_bind     114..135
                     /label=OS21
     primer_bind     126..145
                     /label=OS26
     primer_bind     137..151
                     /label=MM154_ITR-MluI_fw_seq
     primer_bind     150..181
                     /label=C114
     primer_bind     150..181
                     /label=C114_CKIIa(0.4)-fw
     promoter        156..518
                     /label=a-CaMKII(0.4)
                     /note="short version of alpha-CamKinase II promoter (0.4kb)
                     specific for excitatory neurons in neocortex"
     primer_bind     156..181
                     /label=MM147_MluI-Nhe-CKIIa_fw
     primer_bind     156..181
                     /label=MM137_MluI-Nhe-CKIIa_fw
     primer_bind     383..401
                     /label=S004
                     /note="F' sequencing primer starting at end of CamKII
                     promoter- Shiri ShS1"
     primer_bind     complement(501..518)
                     /label=MM185_AgeI-CKII_mScarlet_rev
     primer_bind     complement(527..550)
                     /label=MM68_Proj2_FS-Fix_Rev (not sorted by number)
     primer_bind     complement(527..547)
                     /label=BeGC_trun_rev_(454)
     primer_bind     533..547
                     /label=MM194_BamHI_SthK_fw
     CDS             545..1534
                     /codon_start=1
                     /product="mosquito OPN3 Anopheles stephensi (Indo-Pakistan
                     malaria mosquito) http://www.uniprot.org/uniprot/M5AB93"
                     /label=MosOPN3
                     /translation="MYDAPNDVASSVADYEDLMAPWAYNAAAITLFFIGFFGFFLNLFV
                     IALMSKDMQLWTPMNIILFNLVCSDFSVSIIGNPLTLTSAISHRWIFGRTLCVAYGFFM
                     SLLGITSITTLTVLSYERYCLISRPFSSRNLSRKGAFLAIFFIWGYSFALTSPPLFGWG
                     AYVQEAANISCSVNWESQTKNATTYIIFLFVFGLVVPLIVIVYSYTNIIVYMRRNSARV
                     GRINRAEQRVTSMVAVMIVAFMVAWTPYAIFALIEQFGPPELIGPGLAVLPALIAKSSI
                     CYNPIIYVGMNTQFRAAFTRVRNKGGVPTADQNTTTMQRELTKSSRDMV"
     CDS             1535..1561
                     /codon_start=1
                     /label=bRho-M4
                     /translation="TETSQVAPA"
     primer_bind     complement(1560..1585)
                     /label=MM213_MosOPN3rev_AgeI
     CDS             1562..1579
                     /codon_start=1
                     /label=Linker
                     /translation="PRARDP"
     primer_bind     1579..1667
                     /label=MM210_AgeI-ts-mScarlet_fw
     CDS             1586..1645
                     /codon_start=1
                     /product="membrane trafficking sequence Kir2.1"
                     /label=ts
                     /translation="KSRITSEGEYIPLDQIDINV"
     primer_bind     1586..1607
                     /label=MM98_AA-ts_for
     primer_bind     1586..1602
                     /label=MM167-ts-Fwd
     primer_bind     1588..1606
                     /label=seq_ts_for_(391)
     primer_bind     complement(1622..1648)
                     /label=P2A_C1V1_rev_(225) (2)
     primer_bind     complement(1622..1648)
                     /label=P2A_C1V1_rev_(225)
     primer_bind     complement(1622..1646)
                     /label=OC92
     primer_bind     complement(1625..1648)
                     /label=MM120_ts_rev_seq
     primer_bind     complement(1627..1667)
                     /label=YP27_TS_rev
     primer_bind     complement(1633..1648)
                     /label=ts_rev_(372)
     primer_bind     1645..1666
                     /label=MP_P2A_NLS_mSca_f_(635)
     primer_bind     1646..1666
                     /label=mGFP_o_ChRI_for_(621)
     primer_bind     1648..1667
                     /label=MM80_AscII-TagRFP-T-fw (not sorted by number)
     CDS             1649..2344
                     /codon_start=1
                     /product="https://www.ncbi.nlm.nih.gov/nuccore/KY021423
                     mScarlet: a bright monomeric red fluorescent protein for
                     cellular imaging Nat. Methods (2016)
                     http://www.nature.com/nmeth/journal/vaop/ncurrent/full/nmet
                     h.4074.html"
                     /label=mScarlet
                     /note="https://www.ncbi.nlm.nih.gov/nuccore/KY021423"
                     /translation="MVSKGEAVIKEFMRFKVHMEGSMNGHEFEIEGEGEGRPYEGTQTA
                     KLKVTKGGPLPFSWDILSPQFMYGSRAFTKHPADIPDYYKQSFPEGFKWERVMNFEDGG
                     AVTVTQDTSLEDGTLIYKVKLRGTNFPPDGPVMQKKTMGWEASTERLYPEDGVLKGDIK
                     MALRLKDGGRYLADFKTTYKAKKPVQMPGAYNVDRKLDITSHNEDYTVVEQYERSEGRH
                     STGGMDELYK"
     primer_bind     1649..1667
                     /label=MM173_BamHI-Kozak-AgeI-mScarlet_Fw_fix
     primer_bind     1649..1667
                     /label=YP23_mScarlet_fwd
     primer_bind     1649..1667
                     /label=MM172_BamHI-Kozak-AgeI-mScarlet_Fw
     primer_bind     1649..1667
                     /label=hChR2_o_TaqRFP_for_(601)
     primer_bind     1649..1667
                     /label=C094
     primer_bind     1649..1667
                     /label=MM125_AscI-Kozak-XFP-fw.
     primer_bind     complement(1649..1667)
                     /label=N_eYFP_rev_(239_3)
     primer_bind     1649..1667
                     /label=YP28_mScarlet_fwd2
     primer_bind     1649..1663
                     /label=eYFP_for_(43)
     primer_bind     1649..1661
                     /label=MP_NheI_mScarlet_for_(652)
     primer_bind     complement(1652..1667)
                     /label=15aa_eYFP_rev_o_LOV_(244)
     primer_bind     complement(1653..1667)
                     /label=C25_VVD_rev(+EYFPprim_fwd)
     primer_bind     complement(1653..1667)
                     /label=C025
     primer_bind     1666..1693
                     /label=MP_AscI_mSarlet_for_(684)
     primer_bind     1666..1693
                     /label=MP_dt_mScarlet_for_(658)
     primer_bind     complement(1705..1722)
                     /label=OS14
     primer_bind     complement(1717..1736)
                     /label=S1_mRFP_seq_upstream
     primer_bind     complement(1717..1736)
                     /label=S01
     primer_bind     complement(1717..1736)
                     /label=S001
     primer_bind     complement(1751..1760)
                     /label=AscI_mRFP_rev_(251)
     primer_bind     complement(1751..1760)
                     /label=EcoRI_RFP_rev_(198)
     primer_bind     complement(2272..2293)
                     /label=MP_mScarlet_seq_for_(664)
     primer_bind     2272..2293
                     /label=MP_mScarlet_seq_rev_(665)
     primer_bind     complement(2303..2327)
                     /label=AscI_mRFP_rev_(251)
     primer_bind     complement(2303..2327)
                     /label=EcoRI_RFP_rev_(198)
     primer_bind     complement(2308..2327)
                     /label=linker_mRFP_rev_(207)
     primer_bind     complement(2320..2345)
                     /label=OC109
     primer_bind     complement(2320..2345)
                     /label=MP_AscI_mSarlet_for_(659)
     primer_bind     complement(2320..2345)
                     /label=MP_AscI_mSca_for_(654)
     primer_bind     complement(2322..2401)
                     /label=pL_o_mCherry_rev_(256)
     primer_bind     complement(2322..2345)
                     /label=OC110
     primer_bind     complement(2322..2345)
                     /label=OC48
     primer_bind     complement(2323..2377)
                     /label=C99_mC-Rv_BB-Fw
     primer_bind     complement(2323..2377)
                     /label=C099
     primer_bind     complement(2323..2345)
                     /label=OC112new
     primer_bind     complement(2323..2345)
                     /label=OC142
     primer_bind     complement(2323..2345)
                     /label=OC145
     primer_bind     complement(2323..2345)
                     /label=EcoRI_pHTomato_rev_(401)
     primer_bind     complement(2323..2345)
                     /label=OC115new
     primer_bind     complement(2323..2345)
                     /label=OC46
     primer_bind     complement(2323..2345)
                     /label=OC97
     primer_bind     complement(2323..2345)
                     /label=OC108
     primer_bind     complement(2323..2345)
                     /label=OC117
     primer_bind     complement(2323..2345)
                     /label=BspEI_eYFP_rev_(487)
     primer_bind     complement(2323..2344)
                     /label=WPRE_pHTomato_rev_(360)
     primer_bind     complement(2323..2344)
                     /label=YP29_mScarlet_rev2
     primer_bind     complement(2324..2419)
                     /label=MM145_RFP-AscI_WPRE_rev
     primer_bind     complement(2324..2345)
                     /label=Asc_eYFP_rev_(223)
     primer_bind     complement(2324..2345)
                     /label=Ecor_LOVtoxin_rev_(234)
     primer_bind     complement(2324..2345)
                     /label=MfeI_LOVtoxin_rev_(254)
     primer_bind     complement(2324..2345)
                     /label=NheI_eYFP_STOP_rev_(145)
     primer_bind     complement(2324..2345)
                     /label=EcoRI_eYFP_rev_(34)
     primer_bind     complement(2324..2345)
                     /label=NheI_mCherry_for_(377)
     primer_bind     complement(2324..2345)
                     /label=OC114
     primer_bind     complement(2324..2345)
                     /label=OC111
     primer_bind     complement(2324..2345)
                     /label=OC148
     primer_bind     complement(2324..2345)
                     /label=YP37_mCyRFP1_rev
     primer_bind     complement(2324..2344)
                     /label=MP_AscI_Con_GP2A_r_(634)
     primer_bind     complement(2324..2344)
                     /label=C2_pmEYFP_rev(+pm+EcoRI)
     primer_bind     complement(2324..2344)
                     /label=C002
     primer_bind     complement(2324..2344)
                     /label=OC04
     primer_bind     complement(2324..2344)
                     /label=eT2A_mTurq_rev_(555)
     primer_bind     complement(2324..2344)
                     /label=MM144_P2A-XFP_rev
     primer_bind     complement(2324..2344)
                     /label=p2a_o_TagRFP_rev_(602)
     primer_bind     complement(2324..2344)
                     /label=AscI_eYFP_rev_(270)
     primer_bind     complement(2324..2344)
                     /label=YP11_mCyRFP1_rev
     primer_bind     complement(2324..2344)
                     /label=C14_EYFP_rev(+BsiWI)
     primer_bind     complement(2324..2344)
                     /label=C014
     primer_bind     complement(2324..2344)
                     /label=C16_mCherry_rev(+BsiWI)
     primer_bind     complement(2324..2344)
                     /label=C016
     primer_bind     complement(2324..2344)
                     /label=MP_eGFP_o_beta_rev_(646)
     primer_bind     complement(2324..2344)
                     /label=MP_AscI_Sca_noSTOP_rev_(682)
     primer_bind     complement(2324..2344)
                     /label=eYFP_AgeI_rev_(1)
     primer_bind     complement(2324..2344)
                     /label=C57_EYFP_rev
     primer_bind     complement(2324..2344)
                     /label=C057_missing_seeYP29
     primer_bind     2324..2344
                     /label=MM131_eYFP_end_fw
     primer_bind     complement(2325..2377)
                     /label=MM211_EcoRI_ER-mScarlet_rev
     primer_bind     complement(2325..2345)
                     /label=OC143
     primer_bind     complement(2325..2345)
                     /label=C122_dTom_rev(+EcoRI)
     primer_bind     complement(2325..2345)
                     /label=OC150
     primer_bind     complement(2325..2345)
                     /label=MM193_mCherry_HindIII_rev
     primer_bind     complement(2325..2344)
                     /label=m_turq_o_ChRI_rev_(568)
     primer_bind     complement(2327..2345)
                     /label=YP24_mScarlet_rev
     primer_bind     complement(2327..2345)
                     /label=BamHI_eyFP_rev_(51)
     primer_bind     complement(2329..2345)
                     /label=C1_EYFP_rev(+EcoRI)
     primer_bind     complement(2329..2345)
                     /label=C001
     primer_bind     complement(2341..2395)
                     /label=pL_Syn_o_Arch_rev_(169)
     primer_bind     complement(2341..2366)
                     /label=EcoR_er_eYFP_rev_(230)
     primer_bind     complement(2341..2366)
                     /label=EcoR_er_eYFP_rev_(230) (2)
     primer_bind     complement(2341..2365)
                     /label=P2A_o_Arch_rev_(161)
     primer_bind     complement(2344..2368)
                     /label=NheI_mCherry_rev_(370)
     primer_bind     complement(2345..2368)
                     /label=AscI_er_rev_(538)
     CDS             2345..2365
                     /codon_start=1
                     /product="ER export signal Kir2.1"
                     /label=ER
                     /translation="FCYENEV"
     primer_bind     complement(2347..2377)
                     /label=OC79
     primer_bind     complement(2347..2368)
                     /label=NheI-mCherry-rev_(MP300)
     primer_bind     complement(2347..2368)
                     /label=BspeEI_er_rev_(586)
     primer_bind     2371..2411
                     /label=MM148_MluI-EcoRI-WPRE
     misc_feature    2384..2787
                     /label=WPRE
                     /note="woodchuck hepatitis virus posttranscriptional
                     regulatory element"
     primer_bind     2384..2419
                     /label=MM146_WPRE_fw
     primer_bind     complement(2438..2459)
                     /label=OS07
                     /note="Sequences back from WPRE on Lenti vectors"
     primer_bind     2457..2478
                     /label=OS68
     primer_bind     complement(2459..2478)
                     /label=G06 Ai9 mut R'
     primer_bind     complement(2459..2478)
                     /label=G35 Ai32-mut-rev
     primer_bind     2651..2670
                     /label=SqP for pCL-CAG-EGFP-WPRE_11
     primer_bind     complement(2767..2785)
                     /label=seq_WPRE_upstream_rev_(347)
     polyA_signal    2794..2842
                     /note="synthetic polyadenylation signal"
     primer_bind     2801..2820
                     /label=MM95_Test_RF_pr30 (not sorted by number)
     primer_bind     complement(2816..2846)
                     /label=MM133_minPolyA_NheI
     primer_bind     complement(2816..2842)
                     /label=695_minPolyA_Mlu_MP
     primer_bind     complement(2816..2842)
                     /label=MP_MluI_polyA_rev_(667)
     primer_bind     complement(2823..2842)
                     /label=seq_NaN_(632)
     primer_bind     complement(2844..2862)
                     /label=MP_aPAAA_rev_(670)
     primer_bind     complement(2862..2877)
                     /label=MM153_ITR_rev_seq
     primer_bind     complement(2868..2887)
                     /label=OS26
     repeat_region   2872..3012
                     /label=AAV2 ITR
                     /note="inverted terminal repeat of adeno-associated virus
                     serotype 2"
     primer_bind     complement(2878..2899)
                     /label=OS21
     primer_bind     complement(2931..2948)
                     /label=OS22
     rep_origin      3087..3542
                     /direction=RIGHT
                     /label=f1 ori
                     /note="f1 bacteriophage origin of replication; arrow
                     indicates direction of (+) strand synthesis"
     primer_bind     complement(3093..3112)
                     /label=MM119_Sequencing_ITR2
     primer_bind     complement(3732..3751)
                     /label=SqP for pRS315 (LEU)_01
     primer_bind     complement(3738..3757)
                     /label=SqP for pRS315 (LEU)_11
     promoter        3824..3928
                     /gene="bla"
                     /label=AmpR promoter
     primer_bind     complement(3824..3843)
                     /label=SqP for pRS315 (LEU)_10
     CDS             3929..4789
                     /codon_start=1
                     /gene="bla"
                     /product="beta-lactamase"
                     /label=AmpR
                     /note="confers resistance to ampicillin, carbenicillin, and
                     related antibiotics"
                     /translation="MSIQHFRVALIPFFAAFCLPVFAHPETLVKVKDAEDQLGARVGYI
                     ELDLNSGKILESFRPEERFPMMSTFKVLLCGAVLSRIDAGQEQLGRRIHYSQNDLVEYS
                     PVTEKHLTDGMTVRELCSAAITMSDNTAANLLLTTIGGPKELTAFLHNMGDHVTRLDRW
                     EPELNEAIPNDERDTTMPVAMATTLRKLLTGELLTLASRQQLIDWMEADKVAGPLLRSA
                     LPAGWFIADKSGAGERGSRGIIAALGPDGKPSRIVVIYTTGSQATMDERNRQIAEIGAS
                     LIKHW"
     primer_bind     complement(4425..4444)
                     /label=SqP for pRS315 (LEU)_09
     rep_origin      4960..5548
                     /direction=RIGHT
                     /label=ori
                     /note="high-copy-number ColE1/pMB1/pBR322/pUC origin of
                     replication"
     primer_bind     5008..5022
                     /label=SecSig_o_Bgtx_for_(245)
     primer_bind     complement(5026..5045)
                     /label=SqP for pRS315 (LEU)_08
     primer_bind     5485..5504
                     /label=MM118_Sequencing_ITR1
     primer_bind     5529..5552
                     /label=OC57a
ORIGIN
        1 cctgcaggca gctgcgcgct cgctcgctca ctgaggccgc ccgggcaaag cccgggcgtc
       61 gggcgacctt tggtcgcccg gcctcagtga gcgagcgagc gcgcagagag ggagtggcca
      121 actccatcac taggggttcc tgcggccgca cgcgtcttgt ggactaagtt tgttcgcatc
      181 cccttctcca accccctcag tacatcaccc tgggggaaca gggtccactt gctcctgggc
      241 ccacacagtc ctgcagtatt gtgtatataa ggccagggca aagaggagca ggttttaaag
      301 tgaaaggcag gcaggtgttg gggaggcagt taccggggca acgggaacag ggcgtttcgg
      361 aggtggttgc catggggacc tggatgctga cgaaggctcg cgaggctgtg agcagccaca
      421 gtgccctgct cagaagcccc aagctcgtca gtcaagccgg ttctccgttt gcactcagga
      481 gcacgggcag gcgagtggcc cctagttctg ggggcagctc tagagcggta ccggatccgc
      541 caccatgtac gacgccccca acgacgtggc cagcagcgtg gccgactacg aggacctgat
      601 ggccccctgg gcctacaacg ccgccgccat caccctgttc ttcatcggct tcttcggctt
      661 cttcctgaac ctgttcgtga tcgccctgat gagcaaggac atgcagctgt ggacccccat
      721 gaacatcatc ctgttcaacc tggtgtgcag cgacttcagc gtgagcatca tcggcaaccc
      781 cctgaccctg accagcgcca tcagccacag gtggatcttc ggcaggaccc tgtgcgtggc
      841 ctacggcttc ttcatgagcc tgctgggcat caccagcatc accaccctga ccgtgctgag
      901 ctacgagagg tactgcctga tcagcaggcc cttcagcagc aggaacctga gcaggaaggg
      961 cgccttcctg gccatcttct tcatctgggg ctacagcttc gccctgacca gcccccccct
     1021 gttcggctgg ggcgcctacg tgcaggaggc cgccaacatc agctgcagcg tgaactggga
     1081 gagccagacc aagaacgcca ccacctacat catcttcctg ttcgtgttcg gcctggtggt
     1141 gcccctgatc gtgatcgtgt acagctacac caacatcatc gtgtacatga ggaggaacag
     1201 cgccagggtg ggcaggatca acagggccga gcagagggtg accagcatgg tggccgtgat
     1261 gatcgtggcc ttcatggtgg cctggacccc ctacgccatc ttcgccctga tcgagcagtt
     1321 cggccccccc gagctgatcg gccctggact ggctgtgctg cctgctctga tcgccaagag
     1381 cagcatctgc tacaacccca tcatctacgt gggcatgaac acccagttca gggccgcctt
     1441 caccagggtg aggaacaagg gcggcgtgcc caccgccgac cagaacacca ccaccatgca
     1501 gagggagctg accaagagca gcagggacat ggtgaccgag accagccagg tggctcctgc
     1561 tccgcgagcc cgagatccaa ccggtaagag caggatcacc agcgagggcg agtacatccc
     1621 cctggaccag atcgacatca acgtggtgat ggtgagcaag ggcgaggcag tgatcaagga
     1681 gttcatgcgg ttcaaggtgc acatggaggg ctccatgaac ggccacgagt tcgagatcga
     1741 gggcgagggc gagggccgcc cctacgaggg cacccagacc gccaagctga aggtgaccaa
     1801 gggtggcccc ctgcccttct cctgggacat cctgtcccct cagttcatgt acggctccag
     1861 ggccttcacc aagcaccccg ccgacatccc cgactactat aagcagtcct tccccgaggg
     1921 cttcaagtgg gagcgcgtga tgaacttcga ggacggcggc gccgtgaccg tgacccagga
     1981 cacctccctg gaggacggca ccctgatcta caaggtgaag ctccgcggca ccaacttccc
     2041 tcctgacggc cccgtaatgc agaagaagac aatgggctgg gaagcgtcca ccgagcggtt
     2101 gtaccccgag gacggcgtgc tgaagggcga cattaagatg gccctgcgcc tgaaggacgg
     2161 cggacgctac ctggcggact tcaagaccac ctacaaggcc aagaagcccg tgcagatgcc
     2221 cggcgcctac aacgtcgacc gcaagttgga catcacctcc cacaacgagg actacaccgt
     2281 ggtggaacag tacgaacgct ccgagggccg ccactccacc ggcggcatgg acgagctgta
     2341 caagttctgc tacgagaacg aggtgtaact agaattcaag cttaatcaac ctctggatta
     2401 caaaatttgt gaaagattga ctgatattct taactatgtt gctcctttta cgctgtgtgg
     2461 atatgctgct ttaatgcctc tgtatcatgc tattgcttcc cgtatggctt tcgttttctc
     2521 ctccttgtat aaatcctggt tgctgtctct ttatgaggag ttgtggcccg ttgtccgtca
     2581 acgtggcgtg gtgtgctctg tgtttgctga cgcaaccccc actggctggg gcattgccac
     2641 cacctgtcaa ctcctttctg ggactttcgc tttccccctc ccgatcgcca cggcagaact
     2701 catcgccgcc tgccttgccc gctgctggac aggggctagg ttgctgggca ctgataattc
     2761 cgtggtgttg tcggggaagc tgacgtcagc gctaataaaa tcgctatcca tcgaagatgg
     2821 atgtgtgttg gttttttgtg tgggtaaccc acgtgcggac cgagcggccg caggaacccc
     2881 tagtgatgga gttggccact ccctctctgc gcgctcgctc gctcactgag gccgggcgac
     2941 caaaggtcgc ccgacgcccg ggctttgccc gggcggcctc agtgagcgag cgagcgcgca
     3001 gctgcctgca ggggcgcctg atgcggtatt ttctccttac gcatctgtgc ggtatttcac
     3061 accgcatann nnnnnnnnnn nnnnnnnnnn nnnnnnnnnn nnnnnnnnnn nnnnnnnnnn
     3121 nnnnnnnnnn nnnnnnnnnn nnnnnnnnnn nnnnnnnnnn nnnnnnnnnn nnnnnnnnnn
     3181 nnnnnnnnnn nnnnnnnnnn nnnnnnnnnn cnnnnnnnnn nnnnnnnnnn nnnnnnnnnn
     3241 nnnnnnnnnn nnnnnnnnnn nnnnnnnnnn nnnnnnnnnn nnnnnnnnnn nnnnnnnnnn
     3301 nnnnnnnnnn nnnnnnnnnn nnnnnnnnnn nnnnnnnnnn nnnnnnnnnn nncctttgac
     3361 gttggagtcc acgttcttta atagtggact cttgttccaa actggaacaa cactcaaccc
     3421 tatctcgggc tattcttttg atttataagg gattttgccg atttcggcct attggttaaa
     3481 aaatgagctg atttaacaaa aatttaacgc gaattttaac aaaatattaa cgtttacaat
     3541 tttatggtgc actctcagta caatctgctc tgatgccgca tagttaagcc agccccgaca
     3601 cccgccaaca cccgctgacg cgccctgacg ggcttgtctg ctcccggcat ccgcttacag
     3661 acaagctgtg accgtctccg ggagctgcat gtgtcagagg ttttcaccgt catcaccgaa
     3721 acgcgcgaga cgaaagggcc tcgtgatacg cctattttta taggttaatg tcatgataat
     3781 aatggtttct tagacgtcag gtggcacttt tcggggaaat gtgcgcggaa cccctatttg
     3841 tttatttttc taaatacatt caaatatgta tccgctcatg agacaataac cctgataaat
     3901 gcttcaataa tattgaaaaa ggaagagtat gagtattcaa catttccgtg tcgcccttat
     3961 tccctttttt gcggcatttt gccttcctgt ttttgctcac ccagaaacgc tggtgaaagt
     4021 aaaagatgct gaagatcagt tgggtgcacg agtgggttac atcgaactgg atctcaacag
     4081 cggtaagatc cttgagagtt ttcgccccga agaacgtttt ccaatgatga gcacttttaa
     4141 agttctgcta tgtggcgcgg tattatcccg tattgacgcc gggcaagagc aactcggtcg
     4201 ccgcatacac tattctcaga atgacttggt tgagtactca ccagtcacag aaaagcatct
     4261 tacggatggc atgacagtaa gagaattatg cagtgctgcc ataaccatga gtgataacac
     4321 tgcggccaac ttacttctga caacgatcgg aggaccgaag gagctaaccg cttttttgca
     4381 caacatgggg gatcatgtaa ctcgccttga tcgttgggaa ccggagctga atgaagccat
     4441 accaaacgac gagcgtgaca ccacgatgcc tgtagcaatg gcaacaacgt tgcgcaaact
     4501 attaactggc gaactactta ctctagcttc ccggcaacaa ttaatagact ggatggaggc
     4561 ggataaagtt gcaggaccac ttctgcgctc ggcccttccg gctggctggt ttattgctga
     4621 taaatctgga gccggtgagc gtgggtctcg cggtatcatt gcagcactgg ggccagatgg
     4681 taagccctcc cgtatcgtag ttatctacac gacggggagt caggcaacta tggatgaacg
     4741 aaatagacag atcgctgaga taggtgcctc actgattaag cattggtaac tgtcagacca
     4801 agtttactca tatatacttt agattgattt aaaacttcat ttttaattta aaaggatcta
     4861 ggtgaagatc ctttttgata atctcatgac caaaatccct taacgtgagt tttcgttcca
     4921 ctgagcgtca gaccccgtag aaaagatcaa aggatcttct tgagatcctt tttttctgcg
     4981 cgtaatctgc tgcttgcaaa caaaaaaacc accgctacca gcggtggttt gtttgccgga
     5041 tcaagagcta ccaactcttt ttccgaaggt aactggcttc agcagagcgc agataccaaa
     5101 tactgtcctt ctagtgtagc cgtagttagg ccaccacttc aagaactctg tagcaccgcc
     5161 tacatacctc gctctgctaa tcctgttacc agtggctgct gccagtggcg ataagtcgtg
     5221 tcttaccggg ttggactcaa gacgatagtt accggataag gcgcagcggt cgggctgaac
     5281 ggggggttcg tgcacacagc ccagcttgga gcgaacgacc tacaccgaac tgagatacct
     5341 acagcgtgag ctatgagaaa gcgccacgct tcccgaaggg agaaaggcgg acaggtatcc
     5401 ggtaagcggc agggtcggaa caggagagcg cacgagggag cttccagggg gaaacgcctg
     5461 gtatctttat agtcctgtcg ggtttcgcca cctctgactt gagcgtcgat ttttgtgatg
     5521 ctcgtcaggg gggcggagcc tatggaaaaa cgccagcaac gcggcctttt tacggttcct
     5581 ggccttttgc tggccttttg ctcacatgt
//
