Features (pLannotate 1.2.2; 15 found; start..end, strand, type, name):
     35..62      +  repeat_region  AAV2 ITR (fragment): inverted terminal repeat of adeno-associated virus serotype 2 inverted
     91..118     +  repeat_region  AAV2 ITR (fragment): inverted terminal repeat of adeno-associated virus serotype 2 inverted
    168..530     +  promoter       CaMKII promoter (fragment): promoter for the mouse calcium/calmodulin-dependent kinase II α subunit
   1598..1657    +  CDS            KCNJ2 (fragment): KCNJ2_HUMAN - Also known as IRK1. Experimental evidence at protein level: Swiss-Prot protein existence level 1. Probably participates in establishing action potential waveform and excitability of neuronal and muscle tissues. Inward rectifier potassium channels are characterized by a greater tendency to allow potassium to flow into the cell rather than out of it. Their voltage dependence is regulated by the concentration of extracellular potassium; as external potassium is raised, the voltage range of the channel opening shifts to more positive voltages. The inward rectification is mainly due t
   1661..2356    +  CDS            mScarlet: mScarlet is a basic (constitutively fluorescent) red fluorescent protein published in 2016, derived from synthetic construct. It has moderate acid sensitivity.
   2396..2799    +  misc_feature   WPRE: woodchuck hepatitis virus posttranscriptional regulatory element
   2806..2854    +  polyA_signal   poly(A) signal: synthetic polyadenylation signal
   2884..3024    +  repeat_region  AAV2 ITR: inverted terminal repeat of adeno-associated virus serotype 2 inverted
   3029..3080    -  misc_feature   bom (fragment): basis of mobility region from pBR322
   3099..3554    +  rep_origin     f1 ori (sequence partly withheld): f1 bacteriophage origin of replication; arrow indicates direction of (+) strand synthesis
   3555..3604    -  misc_feature   bom (fragment): basis of mobility region from pBR322
   3706..3741    -  CDS            rop (fragment): Rop protein, which maintains plasmids at low copy number; rop
   3836..3940    +  promoter       AmpR promoter: bla
   3941..4801    +  CDS            AmpR: β-lactamase; bla; confers resistance to ampicillin, carbenicillin, and related antibiotics
   4972..5560    +  rep_origin     ori: high-copy-number ColE1/pMB1/pBR322/pUC origin of replication
>Addgene plasmid #125712 | pAAV-CaMKIIa(0.4)-eOPN3-mScarlet-WPRE | addgene full sequence | sequence record 247206 | Addgene NGS Result
TTGCTGGCCTTTTGCTCACATGTCCTGCAGGCAGCTGCGCGCTCGCTCGCTCACTGAGGCCGCCCGGGCG
TCGGGCGACCTTTGGTCGCCCGGCCTCAGTGAGCGAGCGAGCGCGCAGAGAGGGAGTGGCCAACTCCATC
ACTAGGGGTTCCTGCGGCCGCACGCGTCTTGTGGACTAAGTTTGTTCGCATCCCCTTCTCCAACCCCCTC
AGTACATCACCCTGGGGGAACAGGGTCCACTTGCTCCTGGGCCCACACAGTCCTGCAGTATTGTGTATAT
AAGGCCAGGGCAAAGAGGAGCAGGTTTTAAAGTGAAAGGCAGGCAGGTGTTGGGGAGGCAGTTACCGGGG
CAACGGGAACAGGGCGTTTCGGAGGTGGTTGCCATGGGGACCTGGATGCTGACGAAGGCTCGCGAGGCTG
TGAGCAGCCACAGTGCCCTGCTCAGAAGCCCCAAGCTCGTCAGTCAAGCCGGTTCTCCGTTTGCACTCAG
GAGCACGGGCAGGCGAGTGGCCCCTAGTTCTGGGGGCAGCTCTAGAGCGGTACCGGATCCGCCACCATGT
ACGACGCCCCCAACGACGTGGCCAGCAGCGTGGCCGACTACGAGGACCTGATGGCCCCCTGGGCCTACAA
CGCCGCCGCCATCACCCTGTTCTTCATCGGCTTCTTCGGCTTCTTCCTGAACCTGTTCGTGATCGCCCTG
ATGAGCAAGGACATGCAGCTGTGGACCCCCATGAACATCATCCTGTTCAACCTGGTGTGCAGCGACTTCA
GCGTGAGCATCATCGGCAACCCCCTGACCCTGACCAGCGCCATCAGCCACAGGTGGATCTTCGGCAGGAC
CCTGTGCGTGGCCTACGGCTTCTTCATGAGCCTGCTGGGCATCACCAGCATCACCACCCTGACCGTGCTG
AGCTACGAGAGGTACTGCCTGATCAGCAGGCCCTTCAGCAGCAGGAACCTGAGCAGGAAGGGCGCCTTCC
TGGCCATCTTCTTCATCTGGGGCTACAGCTTCGCCCTGACCAGCCCCCCCCTGTTCGGCTGGGGCGCCTA
CGTGCAGGAGGCCGCCAACATCAGCTGCAGCGTGAACTGGGAGAGCCAGACCAAGAACGCCACCACCTAC
ATCATCTTCCTGTTCGTGTTCGGCCTGGTGGTGCCCCTGATCGTGATCGTGTACAGCTACACCAACATCA
TCGTGTACATGAGGAGGAACAGCGCCAGGGTGGGCAGGATCAACAGGGCCGAGCAGAGGGTGACCAGCAT
GGTGGCCGTGATGATCGTGGCCTTCATGGTGGCCTGGACCCCCTACGCCATCTTCGCCCTGATCGAGCAG
TTCGGCCCCCCCGAGCTGATCGGCCCTGGACTGGCTGTGCTGCCTGCTCTGATCGCCAAGAGCAGCATCT
GCTACAACCCCATCATCTACGTGGGCATGAACACCCAGTTCAGGGCCGCCTTCACCAGGGTGAGGAACAA
GGGCGGCGTGCCCACCGCCGACCAGAACACCACCACCATGCAGAGGGAGCTGACCAAGAGCAGCAGGGAC
ATGGTGACCGAGACCAGCCAGGTGGCTCCTGCTCCGCGAGCCCGAGATCCAACCGGTAAGAGCAGGATCA
CCAGCGAGGGCGAGTACATCCCCCTGGACCAGATCGACATCAACGTGGTGATGGTGAGCAAGGGCGAGGC
AGTGATCAAGGAGTTCATGCGGTTCAAGGTGCACATGGAGGGCTCCATGAACGGCCACGAGTTCGAGATC
GAGGGCGAGGGCGAGGGCCGCCCCTACGAGGGCACCCAGACCGCCAAGCTGAAGGTGACCAAGGGTGGCC
CCCTGCCCTTCTCCTGGGACATCCTGTCCCCTCAGTTCATGTACGGCTCCAGGGCCTTCACCAAGCACCC
CGCCGACATCCCCGACTACTATAAGCAGTCCTTCCCCGAGGGCTTCAAGTGGGAGCGCGTGATGAACTTC
GAGGACGGCGGCGCCGTGACCGTGACCCAGGACACCTCCCTGGAGGACGGCACCCTGATCTACAAGGTGA
AGCTCCGCGGCACCAACTTCCCTCCTGACGGCCCCGTAATGCAGAAGAAGACAATGGGCTGGGAAGCGTC
CACCGAGCGGTTGTACCCCGAGGACGGCGTGCTGAAGGGCGACATTAAGATGGCCCTGCGCCTGAAGGAC
GGCGGACGCTACCTGGCGGACTTCAAGACCACCTACAAGGCCAAGAAGCCCGTGCAGATGCCCGGCGCCT
ACAACGTCGACCGCAAGTTGGACATCACCTCCCACAACGAGGACTACACCGTGGTGGAACAGTACGAACG
CTCCGAGGGCCGCCACTCCACCGGCGGCATGGACGAGCTGTACAAGTTCTGCTACGAGAACGAGGTGTAA
CTAGAATTCAAGCTTAATCAACCTCTGGATTACAAAATTTGTGAAAGATTGACTGATATTCTTAACTATG
TTGCTCCTTTTACGCTGTGTGGATATGCTGCTTTAATGCCTCTGTATCATGCTATTGCTTCCCGTATGGC
TTTCGTTTTCTCCTCCTTGTATAAATCCTGGTTGCTGTCTCTTTATGAGGAGTTGTGGCCCGTTGTCCGT
CAACGTGGCGTGGTGTGCTCTGTGTTTGCTGACGCAACCCCCACTGGCTGGGGCATTGCCACCACCTGTC
AACTCCTTTCTGGGACTTTCGCTTTCCCCCTCCCGATCGCCACGGCAGAACTCATCGCCGCCTGCCTTGC
CCGCTGCTGGACAGGGGCTAGGTTGCTGGGCACTGATAATTCCGTGGTGTTGTCGGGGAAGCTGACGTCA
GCGCTAATAAAATCGCTATCCATCGAAGATGGATGTGTGTTGGTTTTTTGTGTGGGTAACCCACGTGCGG
ACCGAGCGGCCGCAGGAACCCCTAGTGATGGAGTTGGCCACTCCCTCTCTGCGCGCTCGCTCGCTCACTG
AGGCCGGGCGACCAAAGGTCGCCCGACGCCCGGGCTTTGCCCGGGCGGCCTCAGTGAGCGAGCGAGCGCG
CAGCTGCCTGCAGGGGCGCCTGATGCGGTATTTTCTCCTTACGCATCTGTGCGGTATTTCACACCGCATA
[95 nt withheld, positions 3081-3175]
T
[46 nt withheld, positions 3177-3222]
C
[141 nt withheld, positions 3224-3364]
CCTTTGACGTTGGAGTCCACGTTCTTTAATAGTGGACTCTTGTTCCAAACTGGAACAACACTCAACTCTA
TCTCGGGCTATTCTTTTGATTTATAAGGGATTTTGCCGATTTCGGTCTATTGGTTAAAAAATGAGCTGAT
TTAACAAAAATTTAACGCGAATTTTAACAAAATATTAACGTTTACAATTTTATGGTGCACTCTCAGTACA
ATCTGCTCTGATGCCGCATAGTTAAGCCAGCCCCGACACCCGCCAACACCCGCTGACGCGCCCTGACGGG
CTTGTCTGCTCCCGGCATCCGCTTACAGACAAGCTGTGACCGTCTCCGGGAGCTGCATGTGTCAGAGGTT
TTCACCGTCATCACCGAAACGCGCGAGACGAAAGGGCCTCGTGATACGCCTATTTTTATAGGTTAATGTC
ATGATAATAATGGTTTCTTAGACGTCAGGTGGCACTTTTCGGGGAAATGTGCGCGGAACCCCTATTTGTT
TATTTTTCTAAATACATTCAAATATGTATCCGCTCATGAGACAATAACCCTGATAAATGCTTCAATAATA
TTGAAAAAGGAAGAGTATGAGTATTCAACATTTCCGTGTCGCCCTTATTCCCTTTTTTGCGGCATTTTGC
CTTCCTGTTTTTGCTCACCCAGAAACGCTGGTGAAAGTAAAAGATGCTGAAGATCAGTTGGGTGCACGAG
TGGGTTACATCGAACTGGATCTCAACAGCGGTAAGATCCTTGAGAGTTTTCGCCCCGAAGAACGTTTTCC
AATGATGAGCACTTTTAAAGTTCTGCTATGTGGCGCGGTATTATCCCGTATTGACGCCGGGCAAGAGCAA
CTCGGTCGCCGCATACACTATTCTCAGAATGACTTGGTTGAGTACTCACCAGTCACAGAAAAGCATCTTA
CGGATGGCATGACAGTAAGAGAATTATGCAGTGCTGCCATAACCATGAGTGATAACACTGCGGCCAACTT
ACTTCTGACAACGATCGGAGGACCGAAGGAGCTAACCGCTTTTTTGCACAACATGGGGGATCATGTAACT
CGCCTTGATCGTTGGGAACCGGAGCTGAATGAAGCCATACCAAACGACGAGCGTGACACCACGATGCCTG
TAGCAATGGCAACAACGTTGCGCAAACTATTAACTGGCGAACTACTTACTCTAGCTTCCCGGCAACAATT
AATAGACTGGATGGAGGCGGATAAAGTTGCAGGACCACTTCTGCGCTCGGCCCTTCCGGCTGGCTGGTTT
ATTGCTGATAAATCTGGAGCCGGTGAGCGTGGGTCTCGCGGTATCATTGCAGCACTGGGGCCAGATGGTA
AGCCCTCCCGTATCGTAGTTATCTACACGACGGGGAGTCAGGCAACTATGGATGAACGAAATAGACAGAT
CGCTGAGATAGGTGCCTCACTGATTAAGCATTGGTAACTGTCAGACCAAGTTTACTCATATATACTTTAG
ATTGATTTAAAACTTCATTTTTAATTTAAAAGGATCTAGGTGAAGATCCTTTTTGATAATCTCATGACCA
AAATCCCTTAACGTGAGTTTTCGTTCCACTGAGCGTCAGACCCCGTAGAAAAGATCAAAGGATCTTCTTG
AGATCCTTTTTTTCTGCGCGTAATCTGCTGCTTGCAAACAAAAAAACCACCGCTACCAGCGGTGGTTTGT
TTGCCGGATCAAGAGCTACCAACTCTTTTTCCGAAGGTAACTGGCTTCAGCAGAGCGCAGATACCAAATA
CTGTTCTTCTAGTGTAGCCGTAGTTAGGCCACCACTTCAAGAACTCTGTAGCACCGCCTACATACCTCGC
TCTGCTAATCCTGTTACCAGTGGCTGCTGCCAGTGGCGATAAGTCGTGTCTTACCGGGTTGGACTCAAGA
CGATAGTTACCGGATAAGGCGCAGCGGTCGGGCTGAACGGGGGGTTCGTGCACACAGCCCAGCTTGGAGC
GAACGACCTACACCGAACTGAGATACCTACAGCGTGAGCTATGAGAAAGCGCCACGCTTCCCGAAGGGAG
AAAGGCGGACAGGTATCCGGTAAGCGGCAGGGTCGGAACAGGAGAGCGCACGAGGGAGCTTCCAGGGGGA
AACGCCTGGTATCTTTATAGTCCTGTCGGGTTTTGCCACCTCTGACTTGAGCGTCGATTTTTGTGATGCT
CGTCAGGGGGGCGGAGCCTATGGAAAAACGCCAGCAACGCGGCCTTTTTACGGTTCCTGGCCTT
